>Addgene plasmid #63540 | pFusB3-57 | depositor partial sequence | sequence record 105598 | pFUSB3_TGA
AGTCTTAAGCGTCTCATGGCCTGACCCCGGACCAAGTGGTGGCTATCGCCAGCAACGGTGGCGGCAAGCA
AGCGCTCGAAACGGTGCAGCGGCTGTTGCCGGTGCTGTGCCAGGACCATGGCCTGACCCCGGACCAAGTG
GTGGCTATCGCCAGCAACAATGGCGGCAAGCAAGCGCTCGAAACGGTGCAGCGGCTGTTGCCGGTGCTGT
GCCAGGACCATGGCCTGACCCCGGACCAAGTGGTGGCTATCGCCAGCAACATTGGCGGCAAGCAAGCGCT
CGAAACGGTGCAGCGGCTGTTGCCGGTGCTGTGCCAGGACCATGGCCTGACCCCGGACCAAGTGGTGGCT
ATCGAGACGTC
