>Addgene plasmid #63540 | pFusB3-57 | depositor partial sequence | sequence record 105599 | FusB3
CGTCTCATGGCCTGACCCCGGACCAAGTGGTGGCTATCGAGACCGGCGCCGCTACAGGGCGCGTCCCATT
CGCCATTCAGGCTGCGCAACTGTTGGGAAGGGCGATCGGTGCGGGCCTCTTCGCTATTACGCCAGCTGGC
GAAAGGGGGATGTGCTGCAAGGCGATTAAGTTGGGTAACGCCAGGGTTTTCCCAGTCACGACGTTGTAAA
ACGACGGCCAGTGAGCGCGCGTAATACGACTCACTATAGGGCGAATTGGGTACCGGGCCCCCCCTCGAGG
TCCTCCAGCTTTTGTTCCCTTTAGTGAGGGTTAATTGCGCGCTTGGCGTAATCATGGTCATAGCTGTTTC
CTGTGTGAAATTGTTATCCGCTCACAATTCCACACAACATACGAGCCGGAAGCATAAAGTGTAAAGCCTG
GGGTGCCTAATGAGTGAGCTAACTCACATTAATTGCGTTGCGCTCACTGCCCGCTTTCCACCGGTGGTCT
CGCCAGGACCATGGCCTGACCCCGGACCAAGTGGTGGCTATCGAGACGTCTAGACCAGCCAGGACAGAAA
TGCCTCGACTTCGCTGCTACCCAAGGTTGCCGGGTGACGCACACCGTGGAAACGGATGAAGGCACGAACC
CAGTGGACATAAGCCTGTTCGGTTCGTAAGCTGTAATGCAAGTAGCGTATGCGCTCACGCAACTGGTCCA
GAACCTTGACCGAACGCAGCGGTGGTAACGGCGCAGTGGCGGTTTTCATGGCTTGTTATGACTGTTTTTT
TGGGGTACAGTCTATGCCTCGGGCATCCAAGCAGCAAGCGCGTTACGCCGTGGGTCGATGTTTGATGTTA
TGGAGCAGCAACGATGTTACGCAGCAGGGCAGTCGCCCTAAAACAAAGTTAAACATTATGAGGGAAGCGG
TGATCGCCGAAGTATCGACTCAACTATCAGAGGTAGTTGGCGTCATCGAGCGCCATCTCGAACCGACGTT
GCTGGCCGTACATTTGTACGGCTCCGCAGTGGATGGCGGCCTGAAGCCACACAGTGATATTGATTTGCTG
GTTACGGTGACCGTAAGGCTTGATGAAACAACGCGGCGAGCTTTGATCAACGACCTTTTGGAAACTTCGG
CTTCCCCTGGAGAGAGCGAGATTCTCCGCGCTGTAGAAGTCACCATTGTTGTGCACGACGACATCATTCC
GTGGCGTTATCCAGCTAAGCGCGAACTGCAATTTGGAGAATGGCAGCGCAATGACATTCTTGCAGGTATC
TTCGAGCCAGCCACGATCGACATTGATCTGGCTATCTTGCTGACAAAAGCAAGAGAACATAGCGTTGCCT
TGGTAGGTCCAGCGGCGGAGGAACTCTTTGATCCGGTTCCTGAACAGGATCTATTTGAGGCGCTAAATGA
AACCTTAACGCTATGGAACTCGCCGCCCGACTGGGCTGGCGATGAGCGAAATGTAGTGCTTACGTTGTCC
CGCATTTGGTACAGCGCAGTAACCGGCAAAATCGCGCCGAAGGATGTCGCTGCCGACTGGGCAATGGAGC
GCCTGCCGGCCCAGTATCAGCCCGTCATACTTGAAGCTAGACAGGCTTATCTTGGACAAGAAGAAGATCG
CTTGGCCTCGCGCGCAGATCAGTTGGAAGAATTTGTCCACTACGTGAAAGGCGAGATCACCAAGGTAGTC
GGCAAATAACCCTCGAGCCACCCATGACCAAAATCCCTTAACGTGAGTTACGCGTCGTTCCACTGAGCGT
CAGACCCCGTAGAAAAGATCAAAGGATCTTCTTGAGATCCTTTTTTTCTGCGCGTAATCTGCTGCTTGCA
AACAAAAAAACCACCGCTACCAGCGGTGGTTTGTTTGCCGGATCAAGAGCTACCAACTCTTTTTCCGAAG
GTAACTGGCTTCAGCAGAGCGCAGATACCAAATACTGTCCTTCTAGTGTAGCCGTAGTTAGGCCACCACT
TCAAGAACTCTGTAGCACCGCCTACATACCTCGCTCTGCTAATCCTGTTACCAGTGGCTGCTGCCAGTGG
CGATAAGTCGTGTCTTACCGGGTTGGACTCAAGACGATAGTTACCGGATAAGGCGCAGCGGTCGGGCTGA
ACGGGGGGTTCGTGCACACAGCCCAGCTTGGAGCGAACGACCTACACCGAACTGAGATACCTACAGCGTG
AGCATTGAGAAAGCGCCACGCTTCCCGAAGGGAGAAAGGCGGACAGGTATCCGGTAAGCGGCAGGGTCGG
AACAGGAGAGCGCACGAGGGAGCTTCCAGGGGGAAACGCCTGGTATCTTTATAGTCCTGTCGGGTTTCGC
CACCTCTGACTTGAGCGTCGATTTTTGTGATGCTCGTCAGGGGGGCGGAGCCTATGGAAAAACGCCAGCA
ACGCGGCCTTTTTACGGTTCCTGGCCTTTTGCTGGCCTTTTGCTCACATGTTCTTTCCTGCGTTATCCCC
TGATTCTGTGGATAACCGTATTACCGCCTTTGAGTGAGCTGATACCGCTCGCCGCAGCCGAACGACCGAG
CGCAGCGAGTCAGTGAGCGAGGAAGCGGAAGAGCGCCCAATACGCAAACCGCCTCTCCCCGCGCGTTGGC
CGATTCATTAATGCAGCTGGCACGACAGGTTTCCCGACTGGAAAGCGGGCAGTGAGCGCAACGCAATTAA
TACGCGTACCGCTAGCCAGGAAGAGTTTGTAGAAACGCAAAAAGGCCATCCGTCAGGATGGCCTTCTGCT
TAGTTTGATGCCTGGCAGTTTATGGCGGGCGTCCTGCCCGCCACCCTCCGGGCCGTTGCTTCACAACGTT
CAAATCCGCTCCCGGCGGATTTGTCCTACTCAGGAGAGCGTTCACCGACAAACAACAGATAAAACGAAAG
GCCCAGTCTTCCGACTGAGCCTTTCGTTTTATTTGATGCCTGGCAGTTCCCTACTCTCGCGTTAACGCTA
GCATGGATGTTTTCCCAGTCACGACGTTGTAAAACGACGGCCAGTCTTAAG
