>Addgene plasmid #63540 | pFusB3-57 | addgene partial sequence | sequence record 116267 | pCR8_R1 5'-cgaaccgaacaggcttatgt-3'
GGTGTGCGTCACCCGGCAACCTTGGGTAGCAGCGAAGTCGAGGCATTTCTGTCCTGGCTGGTCTAGACGT
CTCGATAGCCACCACTTGGTCCGGGGTCAGGCCATGGTCCTGGCACAGCACCGGCAACAGCCGCTGCACC
GTTTCGAGCGCTTGCTTGCCGCCAATGTTGCTGGCGATAGCCACCACTTGGTCCGGGGTCAGGCCATGGT
CCTGGCACAGCACCGGCAACAGCCGCTGCACCGTTTCGAGCGCTTGCTTGCCGCCATTGTTGCTGGCGAT
AGCCACCACTTGGTCCGGGGTCAGGCCATGGTCCTGGCACAGCACCGGCAACAGCCGCTGCACCGTTTCG
AGCGCTTGCTTGCCGCCACCGTTGCTGGCGATAGCCACCACTTGGTCCGGGGTCAGGCCATGAGACGCTT
AAGACTGGCCGTCGTTTTACAACGTCGTGACTGGGAAAACATCCATGCTAGCGTTAACGCGAGAGTAGGG
AACTGCCAGGCATCAAATAAAACGAAAGGCTCAGTCGGAAGACTGGGCCTTTCGTTTTATCTGTTGTTTG
TCGGTGAACGCTCTCCTGAGTAGGACAAATCCGCCGGGAGCGGATTTGAACGTTGTGAAGCAACGGCCCG
GAGGGTGGCGGGCAGGACGCCCGCCATAAACTGCCAGGCATCAAACTAAGCAGAAGGCCATCCTGACGGA
TGGCCTTTTTGCGTTTCTACAAACTCTTCCTGGCTAGCGGTACGCGTATTAATTGCGTTGCGCTCACTGC
CCGCTTTCCAGTCGGGAAACCTGTCGTGCCAGCTGCATTAATGAATCGGCCAA
