[The description below was written by a language model from this plasmid's Addgene catalogue record.]
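Description:
pFusB3-57 is a bacterial library plasmid from the FusX system, a one-step method for assembling TALE repeat arrays used to build TALENs and related programmable DNA-binding proteins. It is built on the FusB3 backbone (recorded as about 3 kb without the insert), is maintained at high copy number in E. coli, and is selected with spectinomycin. The record does not name the origin of replication or list any other backbone features, and no annotated feature table is available, so the detailed architecture of the vector cannot be described beyond these catalogue fields.

The insert is a synthetic, unmutated block of three TALE repeats carrying the repeat-variable diresidues NG, NN and NI. Under the standard TALE recognition code these specify T, G and A respectively, which matches the alternative name B3_TGA. According to the stated purpose, this trimer supplies RVD positions 13 to 15 of the final array. The fragment was cloned into the backbone through BsaI sites that were destroyed in the process, which is typical of Golden Gate-style cloning with type IIS enzymes, where cutting outside the recognition site leaves custom overhangs and permits seamless, ordered joining of modules.

In use, this plasmid serves as one member of a pre-made set of trimer modules. A user selects the plasmid matching the desired three-base stretch at each position of the target sequence and combines them in a single assembly reaction to generate a full-length TALE domain. The plasmid has no expression function of its own as far as the record shows; it is a building-block donor for genome-editing reagent construction.
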