Addgene plasmid #63540: pFusB3-57
Purpose: Encodes RVD positions 13-15 in TALEN assembly
Depositing lab: Stephen Ekker. Depositing organization: Mayo Foundation for Medical Education and Research. Publication: FusX: A rapid one-step TALE assembly system for genome science. Ma AC, McNulty MS, Tanya PL, Jarryd CM, Martinez-Galvez G, Argue DP, Lee HB, Urban MD, Bullard CE, Blackburn PR, Man TK, Clark KJ, Ekker SC. Hum Gene Ther. 2016 Jun;27(6):451-63. doi: 10.1089/hum.2015.172 PubMed 26854857.
Backbone
  Vector backbone: FusB3
  Backbone size w/o insert (bp): 2991
  Vector type: TALEN
Growth in bacteria
  Bacterial resistance: Spectinomycin, 50 μg/mL
  Growth temperature: 37°C
  Growth strain: DH5alpha
  Copy number: High Copy
Gene/Insert
  Gene/Insert name: NG NN NI (alt name: B3_TGA)
  Species: Synthetic
  Mutation: none
  Cloning method: Restriction Enzyme; 5′ cloning site BsaI (destroyed during cloning); 3′ cloning site BsaI (destroyed during cloning)
  Sequencing primers: 5′ pCR8_F1; 3′ pCR8_R1
Terms and licenses: Academic/Nonprofit Terms; Industry Terms: Not Available to Industry
How to cite: pFusB3-57 was a gift from Stephen Ekker (Addgene plasmid # 63540 ; http://n2t.net/addgene:63540 ; RRID:Addgene_63540)
